>Addgene plasmid #44836 | pFA6a-link-yoEGFP-SpHis5 | depositor full sequence | sequence record 62007 | pFA6a-link-yoEGFP-SpHis5 sequence 4738 bps
TTATTATCATGACATTAACCTATAAAAATAGGCGTATCACGAGGCCCTTTCGTCTCGCGCGTTTCGGTGA
TGACGGTGAAAACCTCTGACACATGCAGCTCCCGGAGACGGTCACAGCTTGTCTGTAAGCGGATGCCGGG
AGCAGACAAGCCCGTCAGGGCGCGTCAGCGGGTGTTGGCGGGTGTCGGGGCTGGCTTAACTATGCGGCAT
CAGAGCAGATTGTACTGAGAGTGCACCATATGGACATATTGTCGTTAGAACGCGGCTACAATTAATACAT
AACCTTATGTATCATACACATACGATTTAGGTGACACTATAGAACGCGGCCGCCAGCTGAAGCTTCGTAC
GCTGCAGGTCGACGGATCGGTGACGGTGCTGGTTTAATTAACATGTCAAAAGGCGAGGAACTATTCACAG
GTGTCGTACCAATACTGGTAGAATTGGATGGCGACGTAAACGGGCATAAGTTTTCTGTGAGTGGTGAGGG
TGAAGGGGACGCAACTTATGGCAAACTTACACTTAAGTTCATCTGCACCACAGGGAAGCTGCCTGTCCCA
TGGCCAACTCTAGTTACAACTCTCACTTACGGAGTACAATGTTTTTCTCGATACCCAGACCACATGAAAC
AACATGACTTTTTCAAATCTGCCATGCCTGAGGGATATGTGCAAGAGAGAACTATTTTCTTTAAAGATGA
TGGTAATTACAAAACTCGTGCTGAAGTGAAGTTTGAAGGAGATACACTTGTTAATAGAATTGAGTTAAAG
GGTATTGACTTTAAGGAAGATGGTAATATCTTAGGTCACAAATTGGAATACAACTACAATTCACATAACG
TTTACATCATGGCAGATAAACAGAAAAACGGCATAAAAGTTAATTTCAAAATTAGACATAATATCGAAGA
TGGTTCCGTTCAACTCGCTGATCATTATCAACAAAATACACCAATCGGAGATGGACCTGTTCTATTGCCA
GACAACCATTACTTATCTACACAGAGCGCCTTGTCAAAAGATCCTAATGAAAAGAGAGATCACATGGTTT
TGTTAGAATTTGTCACCGCTGCGGGTATAACGTTGGGCATGGATGAATTATACAAGTAAGGCGCGCCACT
TCTAAATAAGCGAATTTCTTATGATTTATGATTTTTATTATTAAATAAGTTATAAAAAAAATAAGTGTAT
ACAAATTTTAAAGTGACTCTTAGGTTTTAAAACGAAAATTCTTATTCTTGAGTAACTCTTTCCTGTAGGT
CAGGTTGCTTTCTCAGGTATAGTATGAGGTCGCTCTTATTGACCACACCTCTACCGGCAGATCCGCTAGG
GATAACAGGGTAATATAGATCTGTTTAGCTTGCCTCGTCCCCGCCGGGTCACCCGGCCAGCGACATGGAG
GCCCAGAATACCCTCCTTGACAGTCTTGACGTGCGCAGCTCAGGGGCATGATGTGACTGTCGCCCGTACA
TTTAGCCCATACATCCCCATGTATAATCATTTGCATCCATACATTTTGATGGCCGCACGGCGCGAAGCAA
AAATTACGGCTCCTCGCTGCAGACCTGCGAGCAGGGAAACGCTCCCCTCACAGACGCGTTGAATTGTCCC
CACGCCGCGCCCCTGTAGAGAAATATAAAAGGTTAGGATTTGCCACTGAGGTTCTTCTTTCATATACTTC
CTTTTAAAATCTTGCTAGGATACAGTTCTCACATCACATCCGAACATAAACAACCATGGGTAGGAGGGCT
TTTGTAGAAAGAAATACGAACGAAACGAAAATCAGCGTTGCCATCGCTTTGGACAAAGCTCCCTTACCTG
AAGAGTCGAATTTTATTGATGAACTTATAACTTCCAAGCATGCAAACCAAAAGGGAGAACAAGTAATCCA
AGTAGACACGGGAATTGGATTCTTGGATCACATGTATCATGCACTGGCTAAACATGCAGGCTGGAGCTTA
CGACTTTACTCAAGAGGTGATTTAATCATCGATGATCATCACACTGCAGAAGATACTGCTATTGCACTTG
GTATTGCATTCAAGCAGGCTATGGGTAACTTTGCCGGCGTTAAAAGATTTGGACATGCTTATTGTCCACT
TGACGAAGCTCTTTCTAGAAGCGTAGTTGACTTGTCGGGACGGCCCTATGCTGTTATCGATTTGGGATTA
AAGCGTGAAAAGGTTGGGGAATTGTCCTGTGAAATGATCCCTCACTTACTATATTCCTTTTCGGTAGCAG
CTGGAATTACTTTGCATGTTACCTGCTTATATGGTAGTAATGACCATCATCGTGCTGAAAGCGCTTTTAA
ATCTCTGGCTGTTGCCATGCGCGCGGCTACTAGTCTTACTGGAAGTTCTGAAGTCCCAAGCACGAAGGGA
GTGTTGTAAAGAGTACTGACAATAAAAAGATTCTTGTTTTCAAGAACTTGTCATTTGTATAGTTTTTTTA
TATTGTAGTTGTTCTATTTTAATCAAATGTTAGCGTGATTTATATTTTTTTTCGCCTCGACATCATCTGC
CCAGATGCGAAGTTAAGTGCGCAGAAAGTAATATCATGCGTCAATCGTATGTGAATGCTGGTCGCTATAC
TGCTGTCGATTCGATACTAACGCCGCCATCCAGTTTAAACGAGCTCGAATTCATCGATGATATCAGATCC
ACTAGTGGCCTATGCGGCCGCGGATCTGCCGGTCTCCCTATAGTGAGTCGTATTAATTTCGATAAGCCAG
GTTAACCTGCATTAATGAATCGGCCAACGCGCGGGGAGAGGCGGTTTGCGTATTGGGCGCTCTTCCGCTT
CCTCGCTCACTGACTCGCTGCGCTCGGTCGTTCGGCTGCGGCGAGCGGTATCAGCTCACTCAAAGGCGGT
AATACGGTTATCCACAGAATCAGGGGATAACGCAGGAAAGAACATGTGAGCAAAAGGCCAGCAAAAGGCC
AGGAACCGTAAAAAGGCCGCGTTGCTGGCGTTTTTCCATAGGCTCCGCCCCCCTGACGAGCATCACAAAA
ATCGACGCTCAAGTCAGAGGTGGCGAAACCCGACAGGACTATAAAGATACCAGGCGTTTCCCCCTGGAAG
CTCCCTCGTGCGCTCTCCTGTTCCGACCCTGCCGCTTACCGGATACCTGTCCGCCTTTCTCCCTTCGGGA
AGCGTGGCGCTTTCTCAATGCTCACGCTGTAGGTATCTCAGTTCGGTGTAGGTCGTTCGCTCCAAGCTGG
GCTGTGTGCACGAACCCCCCGTTCAGCCCGACCGCTGCGCCTTATCCGGTAACTATCGTCTTGAGTCCAA
CCCGGTAAGACACGACTTATCGCCACTGGCAGCAGCCACTGGTAACAGGATTAGCAGAGCGAGGTATGTA
GGCGGTGCTACAGAGTTCTTGAAGTGGTGGCCTAACTACGGCTACACTAGAAGGACAGTATTTGGTATCT
GCGCTCTGCTGAAGCCAGTTACCTTCGGAAAAAGAGTTGGTAGCTCTTGATCCGGCAAACAAACCACCGC
TGGTAGCGGTGGTTTTTTTGTTTGCAAGCAGCAGATTACGCGCAGAAAAAAAGGATCTCAAGAAGATCCT
TTGATCTTTTCTACGGGGTCTGACGCTCAGTGGAACGAAAACTCACGTTAAGGGATTTTGGTCATGAGAT
TATCAAAAAGGATCTTCACCTAGATCCTTTTAAATTAAAAATGAAGTTTTAAATCAATCTAAAGTATATA
TGAGTAAACTTGGTCTGACAGTTACCAATGCTTAATCAGTGAGGCACCTATCTCAGCGATCTGTCTATTT
CGTTCATCCATAGTTGCCTGACTCCCCGTCGTGTAGATAACTACGATACGGGAGGGCTTACCATCTGGCC
CCAGTGCTGCAATGATACCGCGAGACCCACGCTCACCGGCTCCAGATTTATCAGCAATAAACCAGCCAGC
CGGAAGGGCCGAGCGCAGAAGTGGTCCTGCAACTTTATCCGCCTCCATCCAGTCTATTAATTGTTGCCGG
GAAGCTAGAGTAAGTAGTTCGCCAGTTAATAGTTTGCGCAACGTTGTTGCCATTGCTACAGGCATCGTGG
TGTCACGCTCGTCGTTTGGTATGGCTTCATTCAGCTCCGGTTCCCAACGATCAAGGCGAGTTACATGATC
CCCCATGTTGTGCAAAAAAGCGGTTAGCTCCTTCGGTCCTCCGATCGTTGTCAGAAGTAAGTTGGCCGCA
GTGTTATCACTCATGGTTATGGCAGCACTGCATAATTCTCTTACTGTCATGCCATCCGTAAGATGCTTTT
CTGTGACTGGTGAGTACTCAACCAAGTCATTCTGAGAATAGTGTATGCGGCGACCGAGTTGCTCTTGCCC
GGCGTCAATACGGGATAATACCGCGCCACATAGCAGAACTTTAAAAGTGCTCATCATTGGAAAACGTTCT
TCGGGGCGAAAACTCTCAAGGATCTTACCGCTGTTGAGATCCAGTTCGATGTAACCCACTCGTGCACCCA
ACTGATCTTCAGCATCTTTTACTTTCACCAGCGTTTCTGGGTGAGCAAAAACAGGAAGGCAAAATGCCGC
AAAAAAGGGAATAAGGGCGACACGGAAATGTTGAATACTCATACTCTTCCTTTTTCAATATTATTGAAGC
ATTTATCAGGGTTATTGTCTCATGAGCGGATACATATTTGAATGTATTTAGAAAAATAAACAAATAGGGG
TTCCGCGCACATTTCCCCGAAAAGTGCCACCTGACGTCTAAGAAACCA
Features (pLannotate 1.2.2; 13 found; start..end, strand, type, name):
     54..89      +  CDS            rop (fragment): Rop protein, which maintains plasmids at low copy number; rop
    191..242     +  misc_feature   bom (fragment): basis of mobility region from pBR322
    305..323     +  promoter       SP6 promoter: promoter for bacteriophage SP6 RNA polymerase
    393..1106    +  CDS            GFP (S65T): GFP (S65T) is a basic (constitutively fluorescent) green fluorescent protein published in 1995, derived from Aequorea victoria.
   1130..1317    +  terminator     ADH1 terminator: S. cerevisiae ADH1; transcription terminator for the S. cerevisiae alcohol dehydrogenase 1 (ADH1) gene
   1392..1735    +  promoter       TEF promoter: Ashbya gossypii TEF promoter
   1736..2389    +  CDS            S. pombe his5: imidazoleglycerol-phosphate dehydratase, required for histidine biosynthesis; Schizosaccharomyces pombe his5; yeast auxotrophic marker; corresponds to S. cerevisiae HIS3
   2395..2592    +  terminator     TEF terminator: Ashbya gossypii TEF terminator
   2697..2715    -  promoter       T7 promoter: promoter for bacteriophage T7 RNA polymerase
   2737..2790    -  CDS            lacI (fragment): lac repressor; lacI; The lac repressor binds to the lac operator to inhibit transcription in E. coli. This inhibition can be relieved by adding lactose or isopropyl-β-D-thiogalactopyranoside (IPTG).
   2973..3561    -  rep_origin     ori: high-copy-number ColE1/pMB1/pBR322/pUC origin of replication
   3732..4592    -  CDS            AmpR: β-lactamase; bla; confers resistance to ampicillin, carbenicillin, and related antibiotics
   4593..4697    -  promoter       AmpR promoter: bla
