[The description below was written by a language model from this plasmid's Addgene catalogue record and pLannotate feature annotations shown in this document.]
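Description:
pFA6a-link-yoEGFP-SpHis5 is a yeast tagging vector built on the pFA6a backbone, intended as a template source for a cassette that fuses a gene of interest to a yeast codon-optimized EGFP in Saccharomyces cerevisiae. It is propagated in E. coli through a high-copy ColE1/pUC-type origin and selected with ampicillin via the β-lactamase gene and its native promoter. No yeast replication origin or centromere is annotated, consistent with a plasmid whose cassette is meant to be integrated into the genome rather than maintained episomally. Short fragments annotated as rop, bom and lacI appear to be backbone remnants rather than functional elements, and SP6 and T7 phage promoters flank the cassette region.

The payload is a two-part module. The first part is the synthetic yoEGFP open reading frame (detected by the annotation software as GFP S65T, its closest match), followed by the S. cerevisiae ADH1 terminator. No promoter is annotated upstream of it, and the "link" in the name indicates a linker preceding the fluorescent protein, although this linker is not separately annotated. This layout suits tagging in which the fluorescent protein is joined in frame to the end of an endogenous coding sequence, so that the fusion is expressed from the target gene's own promoter and terminated by the ADH1 element. The second part is the selection marker: the Schizosaccharomyces pombe his5 gene, driven by the Ashbya gossypii TEF promoter and closed by the TEF terminator. It encodes imidazoleglycerol-phosphate dehydratase and complements S. cerevisiae his3 mutations, allowing selection for histidine prototrophy, while its heterologous sequences reduce unwanted recombination with the native locus. The vector derives from an earlier set of optimized fluorescent protein tagging cassettes and belongs to a series of improved blue, green and red tagging vectors.
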