Addgene plasmid #44836: pFA6a-link-yoEGFP-SpHis5
Purpose: Yeast tagging vector to create gene fusion with yeast optimized EGFP with SpHis5 selection
Depositing lab: Wendell Lim & Kurt Thorn. Depositing organization: University of California, San Francisco (UCSF). Publication: Improved Blue, Green, and Red Fluorescent Protein Tagging Vectors for S. cerevisiae. Lee S, Lim WA, Thorn KS. PLoS One. 2013 Jul 2;8(7):e67902. doi: 10.1371/journal.pone.0067902. Print 2013. PubMed 23844123.
Backbone
  Vector backbone: pFA6a
  Vector type: Yeast Expression
  Selectable markers: HIS3
Growth in bacteria
  Bacterial resistance: Ampicillin, 100 μg/mL
  Growth temperature: 37°C
  Growth strain: DH5alpha
  Copy number: Unknown
Gene/Insert
  Gene/Insert name: yoEGFP (alt name: Yeast Optimized EGFP)
  Species: Synthetic
Terms and licenses: Academic/Nonprofit Terms; Industry Terms: Not Available to Industry
Depositor comments: This vector is derived from the sequences published in “Optimized cassettes for fluorescent protein tagging in Saccharomyces cerevisiae.” Sheff MA, Thorn KS. Yeast. 2004 Jun;21(8):661-70. These plasmids were generated with funding from an NIGMS Systems Biology Center grant, number P50 GM081879. Please acknowledge this grant if you use these plasmids.
How to cite: pFA6a-link-yoEGFP-SpHis5 was a gift from Wendell Lim & Kurt Thorn (Addgene plasmid # 44836 ; http://n2t.net/addgene:44836 ; RRID:Addgene_44836)
