>Addgene plasmid #44836 | pFA6a-link-yoEGFP-SpHis5 | addgene partial sequence | sequence record 63679 | Sp6 5'-ATTTAGGTGACACTATAG-3'
ACGGATCGGTGACGGTGCTGGTTTAATTAACATGTCAAAAGGCGAGGAACTATTCACAGGTGTCGTACCA
ATACTGGTAGAATTGGATGGCGACGTAAACGGGCATAAGTTTTCTGTGAGTGGTGAGGGTGAAGGGGACG
CAACTTATGGCAAACTTACACTTAAGTTCATCTGCACCACAGGGAAGCTGCCTGTCCCATGGCCAACTCT
AGTTACAACTCTCACTTACGGAGTACAATGTTTTTCTCGATACCCAGACCACATGAAACAACATGACTTT
TTCAAATCTGCCATGCCTGAGGGATATGTGCAAGAGAGAACTATTTTCTTTAAAGATGATGGTAATTACA
AAACTCGTGCTGAAGTGAAGTTTGAAGGAGATACACTTGTTAATAGAATTGAGTTAAAGGGTATTGACTT
TAAGGAAGATGGTAATATCTTAGGTCACAAATTGGAATACAACTACAATTCACATAACGTTTACATCATG
GCAGATAAACAGAAAAACGGCATAAAAGTTAATTTCAAAATTAGACATAATATCGAAGATGGTTCCGTTC
AACTCGCTGATCATTATCAACAAAATACACCAATCGGAGATGGACCTGTTCTATTGCCAGACAACCATTA
CTTATCTACACAGAGCGCCTTGTCAAAAGATCCTAATGAAAAGAGAGATCACATGGTTTTGTTAGAATTT
GTCACCGCTGCGGGTATAACGTTGGGCATGGATGAATTATACAAGTAAGGCGCGCCACTTCTAAATAAGC
GAATTTCTTATGATTTATGATTTTTATTATTAAATAAGTTATAAAAAA
