>Addgene plasmid #44836 | pFA6a-link-yoEGFP-SpHis5 | addgene partial sequence | sequence record 63680 | T7 5'-TAATACGACTCACTATAGGG-3'
GGATCTGATATCATCGATGAATTCGAGCTCGTTTAAACTGGATGGCGGCGTTAGTATCGAATCGACAGCA
GTATAGCGACCAGCATTCACATACGATTGACGCATGATATTACTTTCTGCGCACTTAACTTCGCATCTGG
GCAGATGATGTCGAGGCGAAAAAAAATATAAATCACGCTAACATTTGATTAAAATAGAACAACTACAATA
TAAAAAAACTATACAAATGACAAGTTCTTGAAAACAAGAATCTTTTTATTGTCAGTACTCTTTACAACAC
TCCCTTCGTGCTTGGGACTTCAGAACTTCCAGTAAGACTAGTAGCCGCGCGCATGGCAACAGCCAGAGAT
TTAAAAGCGCTTTCAGCACGATGATGGTCATTACTACCATATAAGCAGGTAACATGCAAAGTAATTCCAG
CTGCTACCGAAAAGGAATATAGTAAGTGAGGGATCATTTCACAGGACAATTCCCCAACCTTTTCACGCTT
TAATCCCAAATCGATAACAGCATAGGGCCGTCCCGACAAGTCAACTACGCTTCTAGAAAGAGCTTCGTCA
AGTGGACAATAAGCATGTCCAAATCTTTTAACGCCGGCAAAGTTACTCATAGCCTGCTTGAATGCAATAC
CAAGTGCAATAGCAGTATCTTCTGCAGTGTGATGATCATCGATGATTAAATCACCTCTTGAGTAAAGTCG
TAAGCTCCAGCCTGCATGTTTAGCCAGTGCATGATACATGTGATCCAAGAATCCAATTCCCGTGTCTACT
TGGATTACTTGTTCTCCCTTTTGGTTTGTATGCTTGGAAGTTATAAGTTCATCAATAAAATTCGACTCTT
CAGGTAAGGG
